>Addgene plasmid #207770 | pX330-PITCh-LMNB1 | addgene full sequence | sequence record 416199 | Addgene NGS Result
AGGTACCCGTTACATAACTTACGGTAAATGGCCCGCCTGGCTGACCGCCCAACGACCCCCGCCCATTGAC
GTCAATAGTAACGCCAATAGGGACTTTCCATTGACGTCAATGGGTGGAGTATTTACGGTAAACTGCCCAC
TTGGCAGTACATCAAGTGTATCATATGCCAAGTACGCCCCCTATTGACGTCAATGACGGTAAATGGCCCG
CCTGGCATTGTGCCCAGTACATGACCTTATGGGACTTTCCTACTTGGCAGTACATCTACGTATTAGTCAT
CGCTATTACCATGGTCGAGGTGAGCCCCACGTTCTGCTTCACTCTCCCCATCTCCCCCCCCTCCCCACCC
CCAATTTTGTATTTATTTATTTTTTAATTATTTTGTGCAGCGATGGGGGCGGGGGGGGGGGGGGGGCGCG
CGCCAGGCGGGGCGGGGCGGGGCGAGGGGCGGGGCGGGGCGAGGCGGAGAGGTGCGGCGGCAGCCAATCA
GAGCGGCGCGCTCCGAAAGTTTCCTTTTATGGCGAGGCGGCGGCGGCGGCGGCCCTATAAAAAGCGAAGC
GCGCGGCGGGCGGGAGTCGCTGCGCGCTGCCTTCGCCCCGTGCCCCGCTCCGCCGCCGCCTCGCGCCGCC
CGCCCCGGCTCTGACTGACCGCGTTACTCCCACAGGTGAGCGGGCGGGACGGCCCTTCTCCTCCGGGCTG
TAATTAGCTGAGCAAGAGGTAAGGGTTTAAGGGATGGTTGGTTGGTGGGGTATTAATGTTTAATTACCTG
GAGCACCTGCCTGAAATCACTTTTTTTCAGGTTGGACCGGTGCCACCATGGACTATAAGGACCACGACGG
AGACTACAAGGATCATGATATTGATTACAAAGACGATGACGATAAGATGGCCCCAAAGAAGAAGCGGAAG
GTCGGTATCCACGGAGTCCCAGCAGCCGACAAGAAGTACAGCATCGGCCTGGACATCGGCACCAACTCTG
TGGGCTGGGCCGTGATCACCGACGAGTACAAGGTGCCCAGCAAGAAATTCAAGGTGCTGGGCAACACCGA
CCGGCACAGCATCAAGAAGAACCTGATCGGAGCCCTGCTGTTCGACAGCGGCGAAACAGCCGAGGCCACC
CGGCTGAAGAGAACCGCCAGAAGAAGATACACCAGACGGAAGAACCGGATCTGCTATCTGCAAGAGATCT
TCAGCAACGAGATGGCCAAGGTGGACGACAGCTTCTTCCACAGACTGGAAGAGTCCTTCCTGGTGGAAGA
GGATAAGAAGCACGAGCGGCACCCCATCTTCGGCAACATCGTGGACGAGGTGGCCTACCACGAGAAGTAC
CCCACCATCTACCACCTGAGAAAGAAACTGGTGGACAGCACCGACAAGGCCGACCTGCGGCTGATCTATC
TGGCCCTGGCCCACATGATCAAGTTCCGGGGCCACTTCCTGATCGAGGGCGACCTGAACCCCGACAACAG
CGACGTGGACAAGCTGTTCATCCAGCTGGTGCAGACCTACAACCAGCTGTTCGAGGAAAACCCCATCAAC
GCCAGCGGCGTGGACGCCAAGGCCATCCTGTCTGCCAGACTGAGCAAGAGCAGACGGCTGGAAAATCTGA
TCGCCCAGCTGCCCGGCGAGAAGAAGAATGGCCTGTTCGGAAACCTGATTGCCCTGAGCCTGGGCCTGAC
CCCCAACTTCAAGAGCAACTTCGACCTGGCCGAGGATGCCAAACTGCAGCTGAGCAAGGACACCTACGAC
GACGACCTGGACAACCTGCTGGCCCAGATCGGCGACCAGTACGCCGACCTGTTTCTGGCCGCCAAGAACC
TGTCCGACGCCATCCTGCTGAGCGACATCCTGAGAGTGAACACCGAGATCACCAAGGCCCCCCTGAGCGC
CTCTATGATCAAGAGATACGACGAGCACCACCAGGACCTGACCCTGCTGAAAGCTCTCGTGCGGCAGCAG
CTGCCTGAGAAGTACAAAGAGATTTTCTTCGACCAGAGCAAGAACGGCTACGCCGGCTACATTGACGGCG
GAGCCAGCCAGGAAGAGTTCTACAAGTTCATCAAGCCCATCCTGGAAAAGATGGACGGCACCGAGGAACT
GCTCGTGAAGCTGAACAGAGAGGACCTGCTGCGGAAGCAGCGGACCTTCGACAACGGCAGCATCCCCCAC
CAGATCCACCTGGGAGAGCTGCACGCCATTCTGCGGCGGCAGGAAGATTTTTACCCATTCCTGAAGGACA
ACCGGGAAAAGATCGAGAAGATCCTGACCTTCCGCATCCCCTACTACGTGGGCCCTCTGGCCAGGGGAAA
CAGCAGATTCGCCTGGATGACCAGAAAGAGCGAGGAAACCATCACCCCCTGGAACTTCGAGGAAGTGGTG
GACAAGGGCGCTTCCGCCCAGAGCTTCATCGAGCGGATGACCAACTTCGATAAGAACCTGCCCAACGAGA
AGGTGCTGCCCAAGCACAGCCTGCTGTACGAGTACTTCACCGTGTATAACGAGCTGACCAAAGTGAAATA
CGTGACCGAGGGAATGAGAAAGCCCGCCTTCCTGAGCGGCGAGCAGAAAAAGGCCATCGTGGACCTGCTG
TTCAAGACCAACCGGAAAGTGACCGTGAAGCAGCTGAAAGAGGACTACTTCAAGAAAATCGAGTGCTTCG
ACTCCGTGGAAATCTCCGGCGTGGAAGATCGGTTCAACGCCTCCCTGGGCACATACCACGATCTGCTGAA
AATTATCAAGGACAAGGACTTCCTGGACAATGAGGAAAACGAGGACATTCTGGAAGATATCGTGCTGACC
CTGACACTGTTTGAGGACAGAGAGATGATCGAGGAACGGCTGAAAACCTATGCCCACCTGTTCGACGACA
AAGTGATGAAGCAGCTGAAGCGGCGGAGATACACCGGCTGGGGCAGGCTGAGCCGGAAGCTGATCAACGG
CATCCGGGACAAGCAGTCCGGCAAGACAATCCTGGATTTCCTGAAGTCCGACGGCTTCGCCAACAGAAAC
TTCATGCAGCTGATCCACGACGACAGCCTGACCTTTAAAGAGGACATCCAGAAAGCCCAGGTGTCCGGCC
AGGGCGATAGCCTGCACGAGCACATTGCCAATCTGGCCGGCAGCCCCGCCATTAAGAAGGGCATCCTGCA
GACAGTGAAGGTGGTGGACGAGCTCGTGAAAGTGATGGGCCGGCACAAGCCCGAGAACATCGTGATCGAA
ATGGCCAGAGAGAACCAGACCACCCAGAAGGGACAGAAGAACAGCCGCGAGAGAATGAAGCGGATCGAAG
AGGGCATCAAAGAGCTGGGCAGCCAGATCCTGAAAGAACACCCCGTGGAAAACACCCAGCTGCAGAACGA
GAAGCTGTACCTGTACTACCTGCAGAATGGGCGGGATATGTACGTGGACCAGGAACTGGACATCAACCGG
CTGTCCGACTACGATGTGGACCATATCGTGCCTCAGAGCTTTCTGAAGGACGACTCCATCGACAACAAGG
TGCTGACCAGAAGCGACAAGAACCGGGGCAAGAGCGACAACGTGCCCTCCGAAGAGGTCGTGAAGAAGAT
GAAGAACTACTGGCGGCAGCTGCTGAACGCCAAGCTGATTACCCAGAGAAAGTTCGACAATCTGACCAAG
GCCGAGAGAGGCGGCCTGAGCGAACTGGATAAGGCCGGCTTCATCAAGAGACAGCTGGTGGAAACCCGGC
AGATCACAAAGCACGTGGCACAGATCCTGGACTCCCGGATGAACACTAAGTACGACGAGAATGACAAGCT
GATCCGGGAAGTGAAAGTGATCACCCTGAAGTCCAAGCTGGTGTCCGATTTCCGGAAGGATTTCCAGTTT
TACAAAGTGCGCGAGATCAACAACTACCACCACGCCCACGACGCCTACCTGAACGCCGTCGTGGGAACCG
CCCTGATCAAAAAGTACCCTAAGCTGGAAAGCGAGTTCGTGTACGGCGACTACAAGGTGTACGACGTGCG
GAAGATGATCGCCAAGAGCGAGCAGGAAATCGGCAAGGCTACCGCCAAGTACTTCTTCTACAGCAACATC
ATGAACTTTTTCAAGACCGAGATTACCCTGGCCAACGGCGAGATCCGGAAGCGGCCTCTGATCGAGACAA
ACGGCGAAACCGGGGAGATCGTGTGGGATAAGGGCCGGGATTTTGCCACCGTGCGGAAAGTGCTGAGCAT
GCCCCAAGTGAATATCGTGAAAAAGACCGAGGTGCAGACAGGCGGCTTCAGCAAAGAGTCTATCCTGCCC
AAGAGGAACAGCGATAAGCTGATCGCCAGAAAGAAGGACTGGGACCCTAAGAAGTACGGCGGCTTCGACA
GCCCCACCGTGGCCTATTCTGTGCTGGTGGTGGCCAAAGTGGAAAAGGGCAAGTCCAAGAAACTGAAGAG
TGTGAAAGAGCTGCTGGGGATCACCATCATGGAAAGAAGCAGCTTCGAGAAGAATCCCATCGACTTTCTG
GAAGCCAAGGGCTACAAAGAAGTGAAAAAGGACCTGATCATCAAGCTGCCTAAGTACTCCCTGTTCGAGC
TGGAAAACGGCCGGAAGAGAATGCTGGCCTCTGCCGGCGAACTGCAGAAGGGAAACGAACTGGCCCTGCC
CTCCAAATATGTGAACTTCCTGTACCTGGCCAGCCACTATGAGAAGCTGAAGGGCTCCCCCGAGGATAAT
GAGCAGAAACAGCTGTTTGTGGAACAGCACAAGCACTACCTGGACGAGATCATCGAGCAGATCAGCGAGT
TCTCCAAGAGAGTGATCCTGGCCGACGCTAATCTGGACAAAGTGCTGTCCGCCTACAACAAGCACCGGGA
TAAGCCCATCAGAGAGCAGGCCGAGAATATCATCCACCTGTTTACCCTGACCAATCTGGGAGCCCCTGCC
GCCTTCAAGTACTTTGACACCACCATCGACCGGAAGAGGTACACCAGCACCAAAGAGGTGCTGGACGCCA
CCCTGATCCACCAGAGCATCACCGGCCTGTACGAGACACGGATCGACCTGTCTCAGCTGGGAGGCGACAA
AAGGCCGGCGGCCACGAAAAAGGCCGGCCAGGCAAAAAAGAAAAAGTAAGAATTCCTAGAGCTCGCTGAT
CAGCCTCGACTGTGCCTTCTAGTTGCCAGCCATCTGTTGTTTGCCCCTCCCCCGTGCCTTCCTTGACCCT
GGAAGGTGCCACTCCCACTGTCCTTTCCTAATAAAATGAGGAAATTGCATCGCATTGTCTGAGTAGGTGT
CATTCTATTCTGGGGGGTGGGGTGGGGCAGGACAGCAAGGGGGAGGATTGGGAAGAGAATAGCAGGCATG
CTGGGGAGCGGCCGCAGGAACCCCTAGTGATGGAGTTGGCCACTCCCTCTCTGCGCGCTCGCTCGCTCAC
TGAGGCCGGGCGACCAAAGGTCGCCCGACGCCCGGGCTTTGCCCGGGCGGCCTCAGTGAGCGAGCGAGCG
CGCAGCTGCCTGCAGGGGCGCCTGATGCGGTATTTTCTCCTTACGCATCTGTGCGGTATTTCACACCGCA
TA
[95 nt withheld, positions 5533-5627]
T
[46 nt withheld, positions 5629-5674]
C
[141 nt withheld, positions 5676-5816]
CCTTTGACGTTGGAGTCCACGTTCTTT
[37 nt withheld, positions 5844-5880]
ACTCTATCTCGGGCTATTCTTTTGATTTATAAGGGATTTTGCCGATTTCGGTCTATTGGTTAAAAAATGA
GCTGATTTAACAAAAATTTAACGCGAATTTTAACAAAATATTAACGTTTACAATTTTATGGTGCACTCTC
AGTACAATCTGCTCTGATGCCGCATAGTTAAGCCAGCCCCGACACCCGCCAACACCCGCTGACGCGCCCT
GACGGGCTTGTCTGCTCCCGGCATCCGCTTACAGACAAGCTGTGACCGTCTCCGGGAGCTGCATGTGTCA
GAGGTTTTCACCGTCATCACCGAAACGCGCGAGACGAAAGGGCCTCGTGATACGCCTATTTTTATAGGTT
AATGTCATGATAATAATGGTTTCTTAGACGTCAGGTGGCACTTTTCGGGGAAATGTGCGCGGAACCCCTA
TTTGTTTATTTTTCTAAATACATTCAAATATGTATCCGCTCATGAGACAATAACCCTGATAAATGCTTCA
ATAATATTGAAAAAGGAAGAGTATGAGTATTCAACATTTCCGTGTCGCCCTTATTCCCTTTTTTGCGGCA
TTTTGCCTTCCTGTTTTTGCTCACCCAGAAACGCTGGTGAAAGTAAAAGATGCTGAAGATCAGTTGGGTG
CACGAGTGGGTTACATCGAACTGGATCTCAACAGCGGTAAGATCCTTGAGAGTTTTCGCCCCGAAGAACG
TTTTCCAATGATGAGCACTTTTAAAGTTCTGCTATGTGGCGCGGTATTATCCCGTATTGACGCCGGGCAA
GAGCAACTCGGTCGCCGCATACACTATTCTCAGAATGACTTGGTTGAGTACTCACCAGTCACAGAAAAGC
ATCTTACGGATGGCATGACAGTAAGAGAATTATGCAGTGCTGCCATAACCATGAGTGATAACACTGCGGC
CAACTTACTTCTGACAACGATCGGAGGACCGAAGGAGCTAACCGCTTTTTTGCACAACATGGGGGATCAT
GTAACTCGCCTTGATCGTTGGGAACCGGAGCTGAATGAAGCCATACCAAACGACGAGCGTGACACCACGA
TGCCTGTAGCAATGGCAACAACGTTGCGCAAACTATTAACTGGCGAACTACTTACTCTAGCTTCCCGGCA
ACAATTAATAGACTGGATGGAGGCGGATAAAGTTGCAGGACCACTTCTGCGCTCGGCCCTTCCGGCTGGC
TGGTTTATTGCTGATAAATCTGGAGCCGGTGAGCGTGGAAGCCGCGGTATCATTGCAGCACTGGGGCCAG
ATGGTAAGCCCTCCCGTATCGTAGTTATCTACACGACGGGGAGTCAGGCAACTATGGATGAACGAAATAG
ACAGATCGCTGAGATAGGTGCCTCACTGATTAAGCATTGGTAACTGTCAGACCAAGTTTACTCATATATA
CTTTAGATTGATTTAAAACTTCATTTTTAATTTAAAAGGATCTAGGTGAAGATCCTTTTTGATAATCTCA
TGACCAAAATCCCTTAACGTGAGTTTTCGTTCCACTGAGCGTCAGACCCCGTAGAAAAGATCAAAGGATC
TTCTTGAGATCCTTTTTTTCTGCGCGTAATCTGCTGCTTGCAAACAAAAAAACCACCGCTACCAGCGGTG
GTTTGTTTGCCGGATCAAGAGCTACCAACTCTTTTTCCGAAGGTAACTGGCTTCAGCAGAGCGCAGATAC
CAAATACTGTTCTTCTAGTGTAGCCGTAGTTAGGCCACCACTTCAAGAACTCTGTAGCACCGCCTACATA
CCTCGCTCTGCTAATCCTGTTACCAGTGGCTGCTGCCAGTGGCGATAAGTCGTGTCTTACCGGGTTGGAC
TCAAGACGATAGTTACCGGATAAGGCGCAGCGGTCGGGCTGAACGGGGGGTTCGTGCACACAGCCCAGCT
TGGAGCGAACGACCTACACCGAACTGAGATACCTACAGCGTGAGCTATGAGAAAGCGCCACGCTTCCCGA
AGGGAGAAAGGCGGACAGGTATCCGGTAAGCGGCAGGGTCGGAACAGGAGAGCGCACGAGGGAGCTTCCA
GGGGGAAACGCCTGGTATCTTTATAGTCCTGTCGGGTTTCGCCACCTCTGACTTGAGCGTCGATTTTTGT
GATGCTCGTCAGGGGGGCGGAGCCTATGGAAAAACGCCAGCAACGCGGCCTTTTTACGGTTCCTGGCCTT
TTGCTGGCCTTTTGCTCACATGTGAGGGCCTATTTCCCATGATTCCTTCATATTTGCATATACGATACAA
GGCTGTTAGAGAGATAATTGGAATTAATTTGACTGTAAACACAAAGATATTAGTACAAAATACGTGACGT
AGAAAGTAATAATTTCTTGGGTAGTTTGCAGTTTTAAAATTATGTTTTAAAATGGACTATCATATGCTTA
CCGTAACTTGAAAGTATTTCGATTTCTTGGCTTTATATATCTTGTGGAAAGGACGAAACACCGGGGGTCG
CAGTCGCCATGGCGTTTTAGAGCTAGAAATAGCAAGTTAAAATAAGGCTAGTCCGTTATCAACTTGAAAA
AGTGGCACCGAGTCGGTGCTTTTTTGTTTTAGAGCTAGAAATAGCAAGTTAAAATAAGGCTAGTCCGTTT
TTAGCGCGTGCGCCAATTCTGCAGACAAATGGCTCTAGAGGCATGTGAGGGCCTATTTCCCATGATTCCT
TCATATTTGCATATACGATACAAGGCTGTTAGAGAGATAATTGGAATTAATTTGACTGTAAACACAAAGA
TATTAGTACAAAATACGTGACGTAGAAAGTAATAATTTCTTGGGTAGTTTGCAGTTTTAAAATTATGTTT
TAAAATGGACTATCATATGCTTACCGTAACTTGAAAGTATTTCGATTTCTTGGCTTTATATATCTTGTGG
AAAGGACGAAACACCGCATCGTACGCGTACGTGTTGTTTTAGAGCTAGAAATAGCAAGTTAAAATAAGGC
TAGTCCGTTATCAACTTGAAAAAGTGGCACCGAGTCGGTGCTTTTTTGTTTTAGAGCTAGAAATAGCAAG
TTAAAATAAGGCTAGTCCGTTTTTAGCGCGTGCGCCAATTCTGCAGACAAATGGCTCTAG
Features (pLannotate 1.2.2; 21 found; start..end, strand, type, name):
      8..293     +  enhancer       CMV enhancer: human cytomegalovirus immediate early enhancer; contains an 18-bp deletion relative to the standard CMV enhancer
    295..572     +  promoter       chicken β-actin promoter: No description available
    573..800     +  intron         hybrid intron: hybrid between chicken β-actin (CBA) and minute virus of mice (MMV) introns (Gray et al., 2011)
    938..2539    +  CDS            Cas9(N): N-terminal portion of Streptococcus pyogenes Cas9 (Zetsche et al., 2015)
   2540..5038    +  CDS            Cas9(C): C-terminal portion of Streptococcus pyogenes Cas9 (Zetsche et al., 2015)
   5039..5086    +  CDS            nucleoplasmin NLS: bipartite nuclear localization signal from nucleoplasmin
   5120..5231    +  polyA_signal   bGH poly(A) signal: bovine growth hormone polyadenylation signal
   5336..5476    +  repeat_region  AAV2 ITR: inverted terminal repeat of adeno-associated virus serotype 2 inverted
   5481..5532    -  misc_feature   bom (fragment): basis of mobility region from pBR322
   5551..6006    +  rep_origin     f1 ori (sequence partly withheld): f1 bacteriophage origin of replication; arrow indicates direction of (+) strand synthesis
   6007..6056    -  misc_feature   bom (fragment): basis of mobility region from pBR322
   6158..6193    -  CDS            rop (fragment): Rop protein, which maintains plasmids at low copy number; rop
   6288..6392    +  promoter       AmpR promoter: bla
   6393..7253    +  CDS            AmpR: β-lactamase; bla; confers resistance to ampicillin, carbenicillin, and related antibiotics
   7424..8012    +  rep_origin     ori: high-copy-number ColE1/pMB1/pBR322/pUC origin of replication
   8074..8314    +  promoter       U6 promoter: RNA polymerase III promoter for human U6 snRNA
   8344..8419    +  misc_RNA       gRNA scaffold: guide RNA scaffold for the Streptococcus pyogenes CRISPR/Cas9 system
   8426..8469    +  misc_RNA       gRNA scaffold (fragment): guide RNA scaffold for the Streptococcus pyogenes CRISPR/Cas9 system
   8517..8757    +  promoter       U6 promoter: RNA polymerase III promoter for human U6 snRNA
   8786..8861    +  misc_RNA       gRNA scaffold: guide RNA scaffold for the Streptococcus pyogenes CRISPR/Cas9 system
   8868..8911    +  misc_RNA       gRNA scaffold (fragment): guide RNA scaffold for the Streptococcus pyogenes CRISPR/Cas9 system
