[The description below was written by a language model from this plasmid's Addgene catalogue record and pLannotate feature annotations shown in this document.]
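Description:
pX330-PITCh-LMNB1 is a mammalian CRISPR expression plasmid built on the pX330-BbsI-PITCh backbone, delivering everything needed on the nuclease side of a PITCh-style knock-in at the human LMNB1 locus. It is propagated in E. coli under ampicillin selection (AmpR with its own promoter) from a ColE1/pUC-type origin. The feature annotation describes this origin as high-copy, whereas the catalogue entry lists the plasmid as low copy. An f1 phage origin and a single annotated AAV2 ITR are also present as backbone remnants, and no mammalian selection marker is annotated.

The payload consists of three expression units. Streptococcus pyogenes Cas9, annotated as contiguous N- and C-terminal portions that together form the full-length coding sequence, is driven by a hybrid Pol II promoter made of the CMV enhancer, chicken β-actin promoter and a hybrid intron. It carries a C-terminal nucleoplasmin bipartite nuclear localization signal and ends with the bovine growth hormone polyadenylation signal. Two tandem human U6 (Pol III) promoter cassettes, each followed by an SpCas9 guide RNA scaffold, express the two guides. One is a 20-nt sgRNA targeting the N-terminal coding region of LMNB1 (lamin B1), and the other is the generic PITCh gRNA. The table does not indicate which cassette holds which guide.

In the PITCh approach, the generic guide cuts a co-transfected donor plasmid to release a tagging cassette flanked by short microhomologies, while the gene-specific guide cuts the genome, allowing microhomology-mediated integration. This plasmid is intended for N-terminal endogenous tagging of LMNB1 and was deposited with work describing the qTAG donor scaffold system.
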