Addgene plasmid #207770: pX330-PITCh-LMNB1
Purpose: Expresses SpCas9, the PITCh gRNA, and a sgRNA targeting the N-terminus of LMNB1 for knock-in.
Depositing lab: Laurence Pelletier. Publication: qTAG: an adaptable plasmid scaffold for CRISPR-based endogenous tagging. Philip R, Sharma A, Matellan L, Erpf AC, Hsu WH, Tkach JM, Wyatt HDM, Pelletier L. EMBO J. 2024 Dec 12. doi: 10.1038/s44318-024-00337-5. PubMed 39668248.
Backbone
  Vector backbone: pX330-BbsI-PITCh
  Backbone manufacturer: Addgene #127875
  Backbone size w/o insert (bp): 8947
  Vector type: Mammalian Expression, CRISPR
Growth in bacteria
  Bacterial resistance: Ampicillin, 100 μg/mL
  Growth temperature: 37°C
  Growth strain: DH5alpha
  Copy number: Low Copy
Gene/Insert
  Gene/Insert name: sgRNA Targeting N-terminus of LMNB1 (alt name: LMNB1)
  gRNA/shRNA sequence: GGGGTCGCAGTCGCCATGGC
  Species: H. sapiens (human)
  Insert size (bp): 20
  Entrez Gene: LMNB1 (a.k.a. ADLD, LMN, LMN2, LMNB, MCPH26)
  Promoter: U6
  Cloning method: Unknown
  Sequencing primers: 5′ GCCTTTTTACGGTTCCTGGC
Terms and licenses: Academic/Nonprofit Terms; Industry Terms: Not Available to Industry
Depositor comments: Please visit https://www.biorxiv.org/content/10.1101/2023.11.01.565029v3 for bioRxiv preprint.
How to cite: pX330-PITCh-LMNB1 was a gift from Laurence Pelletier (Addgene plasmid # 207770 ; http://n2t.net/addgene:207770 ; RRID:Addgene_207770)
